>Addgene plasmid #51424 | pGolden-AAV | addgene full sequence | sequence record 467619 | Addgene Long Read Sequencing Result
CCTGCAGGCAGCTGCGCGCTCGCTCGCTCACTGAGGCCGCCCGGGCGTCGGGCGACCTTTGGTCGCCCGG
CCTCAGTGAGCGAGCGAGCGCGCAGAGAGGGAGTGGCCAACTCCATCACTAGGGGTTCCTGCGGCCGCCG
CCAGAGACCACCGGTGGAAAGCGGGCAGTGAGCGCAACGCAATTAATGTGAGTTAGCTCACTCATTAGGC
ACCCCAGGCTTTACACTTTATGCTTCCGGCTCGTATGTTGTGTGGAATTGTGAGCGGATAACAATTTCAC
ACAGGAAACAGCTATGACCATGATTACGCCAAGCGCGCAATTAACCCTCACTAAAGGGAACAAAAGCTGG
AGGACCTCGAGGGGGGGCCCGGTACCCAATTCGCCCTATAGTGAGTCGTATTACGCGCGCTCACTGGCCG
TCGTTTTACAACGTCGTGACTGGGAAAACCCTGGCGTTACCCAACTTAATCGCCTTGCAGCACATCCCCC
TTTCGCCAGCTGGCGTAATAGCGAAGAGGCCCGCACCGATCGCCCTTCCCAACAGTTGCGCAGCCTGAAT
GGCGAATGGGACGCGCCCTGTAGCGGCGCCGGTCTCGATAGGCGGCCGCAGGAACCCCTAGTGATGGAGT
TGGCCACTCCCTCTCTGCGCGCTCGCTCGCTCACTGAGGCCGGGCGACCAAAGGTCGCCCGACGCCCGGG
CTTTGCCCGGGCGGCCTCAGTGAGCGAGCGAGCGCGCAGCTGCCTGCAGGGGCGCCTGATGCGGTATTTT
CTCCTTACGCATCTGTGCGGTATTTCACACCGCATA
[95 nt withheld, positions 807-901]
T
[46 nt withheld, positions 903-948]
C
[141 nt withheld, positions 950-1090]
CCTTTGACGTTGGAGTCCACGTTCTTT
[37 nt withheld, positions 1118-1154]
ACTCTATCTCGGGCTATTCTTTTGATTTATAAGGGATTTTGCCGATTTCGGTCTATTGGTTAAAAAATGA
GCTGATTTAACAAAAATTTAACGCGAATTTTAACAAAATATTAACGTTTACAATTTTATGGTGCACTCTC
AGTACAATCTGCTCTGATGCCGCATAGTTAAGCCAGCCCCGACACCCGCCAACACCCGCTGACGCGCCCT
GACGGGCTTGTCTGCTCCCGGCATCCGCTTACAGACAAGCTGTGACCGTCTCCGGGAGCTGCATGTGTCA
GAGGTTTTCACCGTCATCACCGAAACGCGCGAGACGAAAGGGCCTCGTGATACGCCTATTTTTATAGGTT
AATGTCATGATAATAATGGTTTCTTAGACGTCAGGTGGCACTTTTCGGGGAAATGTGCGCGGAACCCCTA
TTTGTTTATTTTTCTAAATACATTCAAATATGTATCCGCTCATGAGACAATAACCCTGATAAATGCTTCA
ATAATATTGAAAAAGGAAGAGTATGAGTATTCAACATTTCCGTGTCGCCCTTATTCCCTTTTTTGCGGCA
TTTTGCCTTCCTGTTTTTGCTCACCCAGAAACGCTGGTGAAAGTAAAAGATGCTGAAGATCAGTTGGGTG
CACGAGTGGGTTACATCGAACTGGATCTCAACAGCGGTAAGATCCTTGAGAGTTTTCGCCCCGAAGAACG
TTTTCCAATGATGAGCACTTTTAAAGTTCTGCTATGTGGCGCGGTATTATCCCGTATTGACGCCGGGCAA
GAGCAACTCGGTCGCCGCATACACTATTCTCAGAATGACTTGGTTGAGTACTCACCAGTCACAGAAAAGC
ATCTTACGGATGGCATGACAGTAAGAGAATTATGCAGTGCTGCCATAACCATGAGTGATAACACTGCGGC
CAACTTACTTCTGACAACGATCGGAGGACCGAAGGAGCTAACCGCTTTTTTGCACAACATGGGGGATCAT
GTAACTCGCCTTGATCGTTGGGAACCGGAGCTGAATGAAGCCATACCAAACGACGAGCGTGACACCACGA
TGCCTGTAGCAATGGCAACAACGTTGCGCAAACTATTAACTGGCGAACTACTTACTCTAGCTTCCCGGCA
ACAATTAATAGACTGGATGGAGGCGGATAAAGTTGCAGGACCACTTCTGCGCTCGGCCCTTCCGGCTGGC
TGGTTTATTGCTGATAAATCTGGAGCCGGTGAGCGTGGCTCGCGCGGTATCATTGCAGCACTGGGGCCAG
ATGGTAAGCCCTCCCGTATCGTAGTTATCTACACGACGGGGAGTCAGGCAACTATGGATGAACGAAATAG
ACAGATCGCTGAGATAGGTGCCTCACTGATTAAGCATTGGTAACTGTCAGACCAAGTTTACTCATATATA
CTTTAGATTGATTTAAAACTTCATTTTTAATTTAAAAGGATCTAGGTGAAGATCCTTTTTGATAATCTCA
TGACCAAAATCCCTTAACGTGAGTTTTCGTTCCACTGAGCGTCAGACCCCGTAGAAAAGATCAAAGGATC
TTCTTGAGATCCTTTTTTTCTGCGCGTAATCTGCTGCTTGCAAACAAAAAAACCACCGCTACCAGCGGTG
GTTTGTTTGCCGGATCAAGAGCTACCAACTCTTTTTCCGAAGGTAACTGGCTTCAGCAGAGCGCAGATAC
CAAATACTGTTCTTCTAGTGTAGCCGTAGTTAGGCCACCACTTCAAGAACTCTGTAGCACCGCCTACATA
CCTCGCTCTGCTAATCCTGTTACCAGTGGCTGCTGCCAGTGGCGATAAGTCGTGTCTTACCGGGTTGGAC
TCAAGACGATAGTTACCGGATAAGGCGCAGCGGTCGGGCTGAACGGGGGGTTCGTGCACACAGCCCAGCT
TGGAGCGAACGACCTACACCGAACTGAGATACCTACAGCGTGAGCTATGAGAAAGCGCCACGCTTCCCGA
AGGGAGAAAGGCGGACAGGTATCCGGTAAGCGGCAGGGTCGGAACAGGAGAGCGCACGAGGGAGCTTCCA
GGGGGAAACGCCTGGTATCTTTATAGTCCTGTCGGGTTTCGCCACCTCTGACTTGAGCGTCGATTTTTGT
GATGCTCGTCAGGGGGGCGGAGCCTATGGAAAAACGCCAGCAACGCGGCCTTTTTACGGTTCCTGGCCTT
TTGCTGGCCTTTTGCTCACATGT
Features (pLannotate 1.2.2; 18 found; start..end, strand, type, name):
     12..39      +  repeat_region  AAV2 ITR (fragment): inverted terminal repeat of adeno-associated virus serotype 2 inverted
     68..95      +  repeat_region  AAV2 ITR (fragment): inverted terminal repeat of adeno-associated virus serotype 2 inverted
    184..205     +  protein_bind   CAP binding site: CAP binding activates transcription in the presence of cAMP. E. coli catabolite activator protein
    220..250     +  promoter       lac promoter: promoter for the E. coli lac operon
    258..274     +  protein_bind   lac operator: The lac repressor binds to the lac operator to inhibit transcription in E. coli. This inhibition can be relieved by adding lactose or isopropyl-β-D-thiogalactopyranoside (IPTG). lac repressor encoded by lacI
    319..337     +  promoter       T3 promoter: promoter for bacteriophage T3 RNA polymerase
    353..376     +  misc_feature   MCS (fragment): pBluescript multiple cloning site
    385..403     -  promoter       T7 promoter: promoter for bacteriophage T7 RNA polymerase
    411..566     +  CDS            lacZα (fragment): LacZα fragment of β-galactosidase; lacZ fragment
    571..589     +  rep_origin     f1 ori (fragment): f1 bacteriophage origin of replication; arrow indicates direction of (+) strand synthesis
    610..750     +  repeat_region  AAV2 ITR: inverted terminal repeat of adeno-associated virus serotype 2 inverted
    755..806     -  misc_feature   bom (fragment): basis of mobility region from pBR322
    825..1280    +  rep_origin     f1 ori (sequence partly withheld): f1 bacteriophage origin of replication; arrow indicates direction of (+) strand synthesis
   1281..1330    -  misc_feature   bom (fragment): basis of mobility region from pBR322
   1432..1467    -  CDS            rop (fragment): Rop protein, which maintains plasmids at low copy number; rop
   1562..1666    +  promoter       AmpR promoter: bla
   1667..2527    +  CDS            AmpR: β-lactamase; bla; confers resistance to ampicillin, carbenicillin, and related antibiotics
   2698..3286    +  rep_origin     ori: high-copy-number ColE1/pMB1/pBR322/pUC origin of replication
