>Addgene plasmid #51424 | pGolden-AAV | analyzer sequence | sequence record 78382
CCTGCAGGCAGCTGCGCGCTCGCTCGCTCACTGAGGCCGCCCGGGCAAAGCCCGGGCGTCGGGCGACCTT
TGGTCGCCCGGCCTCAGTGAGCGAGCGAGCGCGCAGAGAGGGAGTGGCCAACTCCATCACTAGGGGTTCC
TGCGGCCGCCTATCGAGACCGGCGCCGCTACAGGGCGCGTCCCATTCGCCATTCAGGCTGCGCAACTGTT
GGGAAGGGCGATCGGTGCGGGCCTCTTCGCTATTACGCCAGCTGGCGAAAGGGGGATGTGCTGCAAGGCG
ATTAAGTTGGGTAACGCCAGGGTTTTCCCAGTCACGACGTTGTAAAACGACGGCCAGTGAGCGCGCGTAA
TACGACTCACTATAGGGCGAATTGGGTACCGGGCCCCCCCTCGAGGTCCTCCAGCTTTTGTTCCCTTTAG
TGAGGGTTAATTGCGCGCTTGGCGTAATCATGGTCATAGCTGTTTCCTGTGTGAAATTGTTATCCGCTCA
CAATTCCACACAACATACGAGCCGGAAGCATAAAGTGTAAAGCCTGGGGTGCCTAATGAGTGAGCTAACT
CACATTAATTGCGTTGCGCTCACTGCCCGCTTTCCACCGGTGGTCTCTGGCGGCGGCCGCAGGAACCCCT
AGTGATGGAGTTGGCCACTCCCTCTCTGCGCGCTCGCTCGCTCACTGAGGCCGGGCGACCAAAGGTCGCC
CGACGCCCGGGCTTTGCCCGGGCGGCCTCAGTGAGCGAGCGAGCGCGCAGCTGCCTGCAGGGGCGCCTGA
TGCGGTATTTTCTCCTTACGCATCTGTGCGGTATTTCACACCGCATA
[142 nt withheld, positions 818-959]
C
[141 nt withheld, positions 961-1101]
CCTTTGACGTTGGAGTCCACGTTCTTT
[37 nt withheld, positions 1129-1165]
ACCCTATCTCGGGCTATTCTTTTGATTTATAAGGGATTTTGCCGATTTCGGCCTATTGGTTAAAAAATGA
GCTGATTTAACAAAAATTTAACGCGAATTTTAACAAAATATTAACGTTTACAATTTTATGGTGCACTCTC
AGTACAATCTGCTCTGATGCCGCATAGTTAAGCCAGCCCCGACACCCGCCAACACCCGCTGACGCGCCCT
GACGGGCTTGTCTGCTCCCGGCATCCGCTTACAGACAAGCTGTGACCGTCTCCGGGAGCTGCATGTGTCA
GAGGTTTTCACCGTCATCACCGAAACGCGCGAGACGAAAGGGCCTCGTGATACGCCTATTTTTATAGGTT
AATGTCATGATAATAATGGTTTCTTAGACGTCAGGTGGCACTTTTCGGGGAAATGTGCGCGGAACCCCTA
TTTGTTTATTTTTCTAAATACATTCAAATATGTATCCGCTCATGAGACAATAACCCTGATAAATGCTTCA
ATAATATTGAAAAAGGAAGAGTATGAGTATTCAACATTTCCGTGTCGCCCTTATTCCCTTTTTTGCGGCA
TTTTGCCTTCCTGTTTTTGCTCACCCAGAAACGCTGGTGAAAGTAAAAGATGCTGAAGATCAGTTGGGTG
CACGAGTGGGTTACATCGAACTGGATCTCAACAGCGGTAAGATCCTTGAGAGTTTTCGCCCCGAAGAACG
TTTTCCAATGATGAGCACTTTTAAAGTTCTGCTATGTGGCGCGGTATTATCCCGTATTGACGCCGGGCAA
GAGCAACTCGGTCGCCGCATACACTATTCTCAGAATGACTTGGTTGAGTACTCACCAGTCACAGAAAAGC
ATCTTACGGATGGCATGACAGTAAGAGAATTATGCAGTGCTGCCATAACCATGAGTGATAACACTGCGGC
CAACTTACTTCTGACAACGATCGGAGGACCGAAGGAGCTAACCGCTTTTTTGCACAACATGGGGGATCAT
GTAACTCGCCTTGATCGTTGGGAACCGGAGCTGAATGAAGCCATACCAAACGACGAGCGTGACACCACGA
TGCCTGTAGCAATGGCAACAACGTTGCGCAAACTATTAACTGGCGAACTACTTACTCTAGCTTCCCGGCA
ACAATTAATAGACTGGATGGAGGCGGATAAAGTTGCAGGACCACTTCTGCGCTCGGCCCTTCCGGCTGGC
TGGTTTATTGCTGATAAATCTGGAGCCGGTGAGCGTGGCTCGCGCGGTATCATTGCAGCACTGGGGCCAG
ATGGTAAGCCCTCCCGTATCGTAGTTATCTACACGACGGGGAGTCAGGCAACTATGGATGAACGAAATAG
ACAGATCGCTGAGATAGGTGCCTCACTGATTAAGCATTGGTAACTGTCAGACCAAGTTTACTCATATATA
CTTTAGATTGATTTAAAACTTCATTTTTAATTTAAAAGGATCTAGGTGAAGATCCTTTTTGATAATCTCA
TGACCAAAATCCCTTAACGTGAGTTTTCGTTCCACTGAGCGTCAGACCCCGTAGAAAAGATCAAAGGATC
TTCTTGAGATCCTTTTTTTCTGCGCGTAATCTGCTGCTTGCAAACAAAAAAACCACCGCTACCAGCGGTG
GTTTGTTTGCCGGATCAAGAGCTACCAACTCTTTTTCCGAAGGTAACTGGCTTCAGCAGAGCGCAGATAC
CAAATACTGTCCTTCTAGTGTAGCCGTAGTTAGGCCACCACTTCAAGAACTCTGTAGCACCGCCTACATA
CCTCGCTCTGCTAATCCTGTTACCAGTGGCTGCTGCCAGTGGCGATAAGTCGTGTCTTACCGGGTTGGAC
TCAAGACGATAGTTACCGGATAAGGCGCAGCGGTCGGGCTGAACGGGGGGTTCGTGCACACAGCCCAGCT
TGGAGCGAACGACCTACACCGAACTGAGATACCTACAGCGTGAGCTATGAGAAAGCGCCACGCTTCCCGA
AGGGAGAAAGGCGGACAGGTATCCGGTAAGCGGCAGGGTCGGAACAGGAGAGCGCACGAGGGAGCTTCCA
GGGGGAAACGCCTGGTATCTTTATAGTCCTGTCGGGTTTCGCCACCTCTGACTTGAGCGTCGATTTTTGT
GATGCTCGTCAGGGGGGCGGAGCCTATGGAAAAACGCCAGCAACGCGGCCTTTTTACGGTTCCTGGCCTT
TTGCTGGCCTTTTGCTCACATGT
Features (pLannotate 1.2.2; 17 found; start..end, strand, type, name):
      1..141     -  repeat_region  AAV2 ITR: inverted terminal repeat of adeno-associated virus serotype 2 inverted
    162..180     -  rep_origin     f1 ori (fragment): f1 bacteriophage origin of replication; arrow indicates direction of (+) strand synthesis
    185..340     -  CDS            lacZα (fragment): LacZα fragment of β-galactosidase; lacZ fragment
    348..366     +  promoter       T7 promoter: promoter for bacteriophage T7 RNA polymerase
    375..398     -  misc_feature   MCS (fragment): pBluescript multiple cloning site
    414..432     -  promoter       T3 promoter: promoter for bacteriophage T3 RNA polymerase
    477..493     -  protein_bind   lac operator: The lac repressor binds to the lac operator to inhibit transcription in E. coli. This inhibition can be relieved by adding lactose or isopropyl-β-D-thiogalactopyranoside (IPTG). lac repressor encoded by lacI
    501..531     -  promoter       lac promoter: promoter for the E. coli lac operon
    546..567     -  protein_bind   CAP binding site: CAP binding activates transcription in the presence of cAMP. E. coli catabolite activator protein
    621..761     +  repeat_region  AAV2 ITR: inverted terminal repeat of adeno-associated virus serotype 2 inverted
    766..817     -  misc_feature   bom (fragment): basis of mobility region from pBR322
    836..1216    +  rep_origin     M13 ori (sequence partly withheld): M13 bacteriophage origin of replication; arrow indicates direction of (+) strand synthesis
   1292..1341    -  misc_feature   bom (fragment): basis of mobility region from pBR322
   1443..1478    -  CDS            rop (fragment): Rop protein, which maintains plasmids at low copy number; rop
   1573..1677    +  promoter       AmpR promoter: bla
   1678..2538    +  CDS            AmpR: β-lactamase; bla; confers resistance to ampicillin, carbenicillin, and related antibiotics
   2709..3297    +  rep_origin     ori: high-copy-number ColE1/pMB1/pBR322/pUC origin of replication
