[The description below was written by a language model from this plasmid's Addgene catalogue record and pLannotate feature annotations shown in this document.]
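Description:
pGolden-AAV is a small (about 3.4 kb) AAV destination vector derived from the Stratagene pAAV-MCS backbone and designed as the recipient plasmid for Golden Gate assembly of recombinant AAV gene-targeting constructs. It is maintained in E. coli through a high-copy ColE1/pUC-type origin and selected with ampicillin via the bla gene and its own promoter. An f1/M13 phage origin is also present in the backbone, along with short remnants of pBR322 bom and rop sequences. The backbone carries two recorded point changes relative to pAAV-MCS, though the record does not state their purpose.

The original CMV promoter and multiple cloning site between the two AAV2 inverted terminal repeats have been replaced, through NotI sites that remain intact, by a roughly 460 bp pBluescript-style lacZα cassette. This cassette comprises the CAP binding site, lac promoter and lac operator driving the LacZα fragment, with T3 and T7 promoters flanking a residual piece of the polylinker. In a suitable α-complementing host, the intact cassette gives blue colonies. When a Golden Gate reaction swaps the cassette for assembled fragments, such as homology arms and a selection cassette, the colonies are white, which allows simple screening for correct products. The ITRs then flank the new payload and provide the cis elements needed for replication and packaging of the rAAV genome. There is no mammalian promoter or transgene in the empty vector.

The two sequence records agree in overall architecture but differ slightly. The long-read result is 11 nt shorter and annotates one ITR only as short fragments, which may reflect either a partial ITR deletion or the difficulty of sequencing these repeats.
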