Addgene plasmid #51424: pGolden-AAV
Purpose: Contain AAV ITRs, lacZ expressing for blue-white selection for golden-gate reaction
Depositing lab: Yonglun Luo. Depositing organization: Aarhus University. Publication: Efficient construction of rAAV-based gene targeting vectors by Golden Gate cloning. Luo Y, Lin L, Bolund L, Sorensen CB. Biotechniques. 2014 May 1;56(5):263-8. doi: 10.2144/000114169. eCollection 2014 May. PubMed 24806227.
Backbone
  Vector backbone: pAAV-MCS
  Backbone manufacturer: Stratagene
  Backbone size w/o insert (bp): 2895
  Total vector size (bp): 3358
  Modifications to backbone: pAAV-MCS (t3689g, g3686c), CMV-MCS replaced with lacZ
  Vector type: AAV
Growth in bacteria
  Bacterial resistance: Ampicillin, 100 μg/mL
  Growth temperature: 37°C
  Growth strain: NEB Stable
  Copy number: Unknown
Gene/Insert
  Gene/Insert name: lacZ
  Insert size (bp): 463
  Promoter: lacZ
  Cloning method: Restriction Enzyme; 5′ cloning site NotI (not destroyed); 3′ cloning site NotI (not destroyed)
  Sequencing primers: 5′ CTATCGAGACCGGCGCCGCTAC; 3′ CGCCAGAGACCACCGGTGGAAAG
Terms and licenses: Academic/Nonprofit Terms; Industry Terms: Not Available to Industry
How to cite: pGolden-AAV was a gift from Yonglun Luo (Addgene plasmid # 51424 ; http://n2t.net/addgene:51424 ; RRID:Addgene_51424)
