>Addgene plasmid #51424 | pGolden-AAV | addgene partial sequence | sequence record 80312 | M13pUC-fwd 5'-CCCAGTCACGACGTTGTAAAACG-3'
GCGTAATACGACTCACTATAGGGCGAATTGGGTACCGGGCCCCCCCTCGAGGTCCTCCAGCTTTTGTTCC
CTTTAGTGAGGGTTAATTGCGCGCTTGGCGTAATCATGGTCATAGCTGTTTCCTGTGTGAAATTGTTATC
CGCTCACAATTCCACACAACATACGAGCCGGAAGCATAAAGTGTAAAGCCTGGGGTGCCTAATGAGTGAG
CTAACTCACATTAATTGCGTTGCGCTCACTGCCCGCTTTCCACCGGTGGTCTCTGGCGGCGGCCGCAGGA
ACCCCTAGTGATGGAGTTGGCCACTCCCTCTCTGCGCGC
