>Addgene plasmid #51424 | pGolden-AAV | addgene partial sequence | sequence record 80325 | M13pUC-Rev 5'-AGCGGATAACAATTTCACACAGG-3'
ACGCCAAGCGCGCAATTAACCCTCACTAAAGGGAACAAAAGCTGGAGGACCTCGAGGGGGGGCCCGGTAC
CCAATTCGCCCTATAGTGAGTCGTATTACGCGCGCTCACTGGCCGTCGTTTTACAACGTCGTGACTGGGA
AAACCCTGGCGTTACCCAACTTAATCGCCTTGCAGCACATCCCCCTTTCGCCAGCTGGCGTAATAGCGAA
GAGGCCCGCACCGATCGCCCTTCCCAACAGTTGCGCAGCCTGAATGGCGAATGGGACGCGCCCTGTAGCG
GCGCCGGTCTCGATAGGCGGCCGCAGGAACCCCTAGTGATGGAGTTGGCCACTCCCTCTCTGCGCGCT
